Addgene plasmid #134132: pIW086
Purpose: Bacterial expression of His-TEV-Ska1 and Ska2
Depositing lab: Iain Cheeseman. Depositing organization: Whitehead Institute for Biomedical Research. Publication: Microtubule Tip Tracking by the Spindle and Kinetochore Protein Ska1 Requires Diverse Tubulin-Interacting Surfaces. Monda JK, Whitney IP, Tarasovetc EV, Wilson-Kubalek E, Milligan RA, Grishchuk EL, Cheeseman IM. Curr Biol. 2017 Dec 4;27(23):3666-3675.e6. doi: 10.1016/j.cub.2017.10.018. Epub 2017 Nov 16. PubMed 29153323.
Backbone
  Vector backbone: pST39
  Backbone manufacturer: Song Tan (Addgene plasmid # 64009)
  Vector type: Bacterial Expression
Growth in bacteria
  Bacterial resistance: Ampicillin, 100 μg/mL
  Growth temperature: 37°C
  Growth strain: DH5alpha
  Copy number: High Copy
Gene/Insert
  Gene/Insert name: His-TEV-human Ska1 ; human Ska2
  Species: H. sapiens (human)
  Mutation: K183A K184A
  Tag / fusion protein: His-TEV (N terminal on insert)
  Cloning method: Restriction Enzyme; 5′ cloning site unknown (unknown if destroyed); 3′ cloning site unknown (unknown if destroyed)
Terms and licenses: Academic/Nonprofit Terms; Industry Terms: Not Available to Industry
How to cite: pIW086 was a gift from Iain Cheeseman (Addgene plasmid # 134132 ; http://n2t.net/addgene:134132 ; RRID:Addgene_134132)
