[The description below was written by a language model from this plasmid's Addgene catalogue record and pLannotate feature annotations shown in this document.]
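Description:
pIW086 is a bacterial co-expression plasmid built on pST39, a polycistronic T7-driven vector designed for producing multi-subunit protein complexes in E. coli. It is propagated through a ColE1/pMB1-type origin and selected with ampicillin via the TEM beta-lactamase gene (bla) under its own promoter. The backbone also retains the pBR322-derived bom region and the rop gene. The catalogue lists it as high copy, although rop is generally associated with reduced copy number.

The payload is a single transcription unit bounded by a T7 promoter and T7 terminator and containing two translation cassettes, each preceded by its own efficient ribosome binding site from phage T7 gene 10. The first cassette encodes human SKA2 without an annotated tag. The second encodes human SKA1 fused at its N terminus to a polyhistidine tag followed by a TEV protease cleavage site, so that the tag can be removed after affinity purification. Because both proteins are translated from one mRNA, they can assemble in the cell, and the tag on Ska1 would be expected to let untagged Ska2 co-purify with it. The short lacZα, capTEV, 9xHis and SET1 fragment hits in the feature table are likely partial matches to linker, tag and vector-derived sequences rather than functional elements.

The record lists a K183A K184A double substitution but does not say explicitly which subunit carries it. Ska1 and Ska2 are components of the Ska1 complex, a microtubule-binding subcomplex of the outer kinetochore needed for proper chromosome segregation. The associated work concerns the tubulin-interacting surfaces of Ska1, so the plasmid is suited to producing mutant recombinant complex for in vitro microtubule-binding studies.
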