Features (pLannotate 1.2.2; 19 found; start..end, strand, type, name):
    163..181     +  promoter       T7 promoter: promoter for bacteriophage T7 RNA polymerase
    213..235     +  RBS            RBS: efficient ribosome binding site from bacteriophage T7 gene 10 (Olins and Rangwala, 1989)
    243..605     +  CDS            SKA2: SKA2_HUMAN - Also known as FAM33A. Experimental evidence at protein level: Swiss-Prot protein existence level 1. Component of the SKA1 complex, a microtubule-binding subcomplex of the outer kinetochore that is essential for proper chromosome segregation (PubMed:17093495, PubMed:19289083, PubMed:23085020). Required for timely anaphase onset during mitosis, when chromosomes undergo bipolar attachment on spindle microtubules leading to silencing of the spindle checkpoint (PubMed:17093495). The SKA1 complex is a direct component of the kinetochore-microtubule interface and directly associates with
    633..654     -  CDS            lacZα (fragment): LacZα fragment of β-galactosidase; lacZ fragment
    681..703     +  RBS            RBS: efficient ribosome binding site from bacteriophage T7 gene 10 (Olins and Rangwala, 1989)
    723..739     +  CDS            capTEV™ (fragment): composite tag for in vivo biotinylation, TEV protease cleavage, and 6xHis tagging
    752..768     -  CDS            9xHis (fragment): 9xHis affinity tag
    768..786     +  CDS            TEV site (fragment): tobacco etch virus (TEV) protease recognition and cleavage site
    792..1556    +  CDS            SKA1: SKA1_HUMAN - Also known as C18orf24. Experimental evidence at protein level: Swiss-Prot protein existence level 1. Component of the SKA1 complex, a microtubule-binding subcomplex of the outer kinetochore that is essential for proper chromosome segregation (PubMed:17093495, PubMed:19289083, PubMed:23085020). Required for timely anaphase onset during mitosis, when chromosomes undergo bipolar attachment on spindle microtubules leading to silencing of the spindle checkpoint (PubMed:17093495). The SKA1 complex is a direct component of the kinetochore-microtubule interface and directly associates wi
   1566..1584    -  CDS            lacZα (fragment): LacZα fragment of β-galactosidase; lacZ fragment
   1654..1703    +  CDS            SET1 (fragment): solubility-enhancement tag derived from T7 phage gene 10B
   1711..1758    +  terminator     T7 terminator: transcription terminator for bacteriophage T7 RNA polymerase
   1825..1916    +  promoter       AmpR promoter: bla
   1917..2774    +  CDS            bla: BLAT_ECOLX - Experimental evidence at protein level: Swiss-Prot protein existence level 1. TEM-type are the most prevalent beta-lactamases in enterobacteria; they hydrolyze the beta-lactam bond in susceptible beta-lactam antibiotics, thus conferring resistance to penicillins and cephalosporins. TEM-3 and TEM-4 are capable of hydrolyzing cefotaxime and ceftazidime. TEM-5 is capable of hydrolyzing ceftazidime. TEM-6 is capable of hydrolyzing ceftazidime and aztreonam. TEM-8/CAZ-2, TEM- 16/CAZ-7 and TEM-24/CAZ-6 are markedly active against ceftazidime. IRT- 4 shows resistance to beta-lactamase in
   2781..2820    +  terminator     fd terminator: central terminator from bacteriophage fd (Otsuka and Kunisawa, 1982)
   2851..3439    +  rep_origin     ori: high-copy-number ColE1/pMB1/pBR322/pUC origin of replication
   3625..3764    -  misc_feature   bom: basis of mobility region from pBR322
   3866..4057    -  CDS            rop: Rop protein, which maintains plasmids at low copy number; rop
   4097..76      +  CDS            mbeC (fragment) (across the origin): MBEC_ECOLX - Experimental evidence at protein level: Swiss-Prot protein existence level 1. Required for efficient mobilization of ColE1 plasmid and is thus essential to promote the specific transfer of the plasmid during conjugation. Probably functions by inducing DNA bending, helping the MbeA relaxase to melt the DNA around the nic site and cleave the phosphodiester bond. Binds specifically double-stranded DNA (dsDNA) containing the ColE1 oriT but does not recognize the inverted repeat (IR). From Escherichia coli.
>Addgene plasmid #134132 | pIW086 | addgene full sequence | sequence record 270314 | Addgene NGS Result
ACGGGTTACTGATGATGAACATGCCCGGTTACTGGAACGTTGTGAGGGTAAACAACTGGCGGTATGGATG
CGGCGGGACCAGAGAAAAATCACTCAGGGTCAATGCCAGCGCTTCGTTAATACAGATGTAGGTGTTGGCA
CCATGCATCGATCCCGCGAAATTAATACGACTCACTATAGGGAGACCACAACGGTTTCCCTCTAGAAATA
ATTTTGTTTAACTTTAAGAAGGAGATATACATATGGAGGCGGAGGTCGATAAGCTGGAACTGATGTTCCA
GAAAGCTGAGTCTGATCTGGATTACATTCAATACAGGCTGGAATATGAAATCAAGACTAATCATCCTGAT
TCAGCAAGTGAGAAAAATCCAGTTACACTCTTAAAGGAATTGTCAGTGATAAAGTCTCGATATCAAACTT
TGTATGCCCGCTTTAAACCAGTTGCTGTTGAGCAGAAAGAGAGTAAGAGCCGCATTTGTGCTACTGTGAA
AAAGACTATGAATATGATACAAAAACTACAGAAGCAAACAGACCTGGAGCTGTCACCACTGACTAAAGAA
GAGAAAACTGCGGCAGAGCAATTCAAATTTCACATGCCAGATTTATGAGGATCCGGGCCCTGTACAAGAT
CCTGTAAAACGACGGCCAGTGAATTGGAATTCGCTAGCTCTAGAAATAATTTTGTTTAACTTTAAGAAGG
AGATATACATATGGGCAGCAGCCATCATCATCATCATCACAGCAGCGGATCTGGTGGTGGTGGTGGTGAA
AACCTGTACTTCCAGGGATCCATGGCCTCGTCAGATCTGGAACAATTATGCTCTCATGTTAATGAAAAGA
TTGGCAATATTAAGAAAACCTTATCATTAAGAAACTGTGGCCAGGAACCTACCTTGAAAACTGTATTAAA
TAAAATAGGAGATGAGATCATTGTAATAAATGAACTTCTAAATAAATTGGAATTGGAAATTCAGTATCAA
GAACAAACCAACAATTCACTCAAGGAACTCTGTGAATCTCTTGAAGAAGATTACAAAGACATAGAACATC
TTAAAGAAAACGTTCCTTCCCATTTGCCTCAAGTAACAGTAACCCAGAGCTGTGTTAAGGGATCAGATCT
TGATCCTGAAGAACCAATCAAAGTTGAAGAACCTGAACCCGTAAAGAAGCCTCCCAAAGAGCAAAGAAGT
ATTAAGGAAATGCCATTTATAACTTGTGATGAGTTCAATGGTGTTCCTTCGTACATGAAATCCCGCTTAA
CCTATAATCAAATTAATGATGTTATTAAAGAAATCAACAAGGCAGTAATTAGTAAATATAAAATCCTACA
TCAGCCAGCCGCCTCTATGAATTCTGTGACCAGAAATCTCTATCACAGATTTATTGATGAAGAAACGAAG
GATACCAAAGGTCGTTATTTTATAGTGGAAGCTGACATAAAGGAGTTCACAACTTTGAAAGCTGACAAGA
AGTTTCACGTGTTACTGAATATTTTACGACACTGCCGGAGGCTATCAGAGGTCCGAGGGGGAGGACTTAC
TCGTTATGTTATAACCTGAAAGCTTCGCCAGGGTTTTCCCAGTCGAGCTCGATATCGGTACCAGCGGATA
ACAATTTCACATCCGGATTCGCGAACGCGTCTCGAGAGATCCGGCTGCTAACAAAGCCCGAAAGGAAGCT
GAGTTGGCTGCTGCCACCGCTGAGCAATAACTAGCATAACCCCTTGGGGCCTCTAAACGGGTCTTGAGGG
GTTTTTTGCTGAAAGGAGGAACTATATCCGACTAGTAGCCCGCCTAATGAGCGGGCTTTTTTTTAATTCC
CCTATTTGTTTATTTTTCTAAATACATTCAAATATGTATCCGCTCATGAGACAATAACCCTGATAAATGC
TTCAATAATATTGAAAAAGGAAGAGTATGAGTATTCAACATTTCCGTGTCGCCCTTATTCCCTTTTTTGC
GGCATTTTGCCTTCCTGTTTTTGCTCACCCAGAAACGCTCGTGAAAGTAAAAGACGCAGAGGACCAATTG
GGGGCACGAGTGGGATACATAGAACTGGACTTGAATAGCGGTAAAATCCTTGAGAGTTTTCGCCCTGAAG
AGCGTTTTCCAATGATGAGCACTTTCAAAGTTCTGCTATGTGGAGCAGTATTATCCCGTGTAGATGCGGG
GCAAGAGCAACTCGGACGACGAATACACTATTCGCAGAATGACTTGGTTGAATACTCCCCAGTGACAGAA
AAGCACCTTACGGACGGAATGACGGTAAGAGAATTATGTAGTGCCGCCATAACGATGAGTGATAACACTG
CGGCGAACTTACTTCTGACAACCATCGGTGGACCGAAGGAATTAACCGCTTTTTTGCACAATATGGGAGA
CCATGTAACTCGCCTTGACCGTTGGGAACCAGAACTGAATGAAGCCATACCAAACGACGAGCGAGACACC
ACAATGCCTGCGGCAATGGCAACAACATTACGCAAACTATTAACTGGCGAACTACTTACTCTGGCTTCAC
GGCAACAATTAATAGACTGGCTTGAAGCGGATAAAGTTGCAGGACCACTACTGCGTTCGGCACTTCCTGC
TGGCTGGTTTATTGCTGATAAATCTGGGGCAGGAGAGCGTGGTTCACGGGGTATCATTGCCGCACTTGGA
CCAGATGGTAAGCCTTCCCGTATCGTAGTTATCTACACGACGGGTAGTCAGGCAACTATGGACGAACGAA
ATAGACAGATTGCTGAAATAGGGGCTTCACTGATTAAGCATTGGTAAACCGATACAATTAAAGGCTCCTT
TTGGAGCCTTTTTTTTTGGACGGACCGGTAGAAAAGATCAAAGGATCTTCTTGAGATCCTTTTTTTCTGC
GCGTAATCTGCTGCTTGCAAACAAAAAAACCACCGCTACCAGCGGTGGTTTGTTTGCCGGATCAAGAGCT
ACCAACTCTTTTTCCGAAGGTAACTGGCTTCAGCAGAGCGCAGATACCAAATACTGTCCTTCTAGTGTAG
CCGTAGTTAGGCCACCACTTCAAGAACTCTGTAGCACCGCCTACATACCTCGCTCTGCTAATCCTGTTAC
CAGTGGCTGCTGCCAGTGGCGATAAGTCGTGTCTTACCGGGTTGGACTCAAGACGATAGTTACCGGATAA
GGCGCAGCGGTCGGGCTGAACGGGGGGTTCGTGCACACAGCCCAGCTTGGAGCGAACGACCTACACCGAA
CTGAGATACCTACAGCGTGAGCTATGAGAAAGCGCCACGCTTCCCGAAGGGAGAAAGGCGGACAGGTATC
CGGTAAGCGGCAGGGTCGGAACAGGAGAGCGCACGAGGGAGCTTCCAGGGGGAAACGCCTGGTATCTTTA
TAGTCCTGTCGGGTTTCGCCACCTCTGACTTGAGCGTCGATTTTTGTGATGCTCGTCAGGGGGGCGGAGC
CTATGGAAAAACGCCAGCAACGCGGCCTTTTTACGGTTCCTGGCCTTTTGCTGGCCTTTTGCTCACATGT
TCTTTCCTGCGTTATCCCCTGATTCTGTGGATAACCGTATTACCGCCTTTGAGTGAGCTGATACCGCTCG
CCGCAGCCGAACGACCGAGCGCAGCGAGTCAGTGAGCGAGGAAGCGGAAGAGCGCCTGATGCGGTATTTT
CTCCTTACGCATCTGTGCGGTATTTCACACCGCAATGGTGCACTCTCAGTACAATCTGCTCTGATGCCGC
ATAGTTAAGCCAGTATACACTCCGCTATCGCTACGTGACTGGGTCATGGCTGCGCCCCGACACCCGCCAA
CACCCGCTGACGCGCCCTGACGGGCTTGTCTGCTCCCGGCATCCGCTTACAGACAAGCTGTGACCGTCTC
CGGGAGCTGCATGTGTCAGAGGTTTTCACCGTCATCACCGAAACGCGCGAGGCAGCTGCGGTAAAGCTCA
TCAGCGTGGTCGTGAAGCGATTCACAGATGTCTGCCTGTTCATCCGCGTCCAGCTCGTTGAGTTTCTCCA
GAAGCGTTAATGTCTGGCTTCTGATAAAGCGGGCCATGTTAAGGGCGGTTTTTTCCTGTTTGGTCACTGA
TGCCTCCGTGTAAGGGGGATTTCTGTTCATGGGGTAATGATACCGATGAAACGAGAGAGGATGCTCACGA
T
